Addgene plasmid #11245: Ftz-M3
Depositing lab: Robin Reed. Depositing organization: Harvard Medical School. Publication: Purification and electron microscopic visualization of functional human spliceosomes. Zhou Z, Sim J, Griffith J, Reed R. Proc Natl Acad Sci U S A. 2002 Sep 17. 99(19):12203-7. 10.1073/pnas.182427099 PubMed 12215496.
Backbone
  Vector backbone: pSP65
  Backbone manufacturer: Promega
  Backbone size w/o insert (bp): 3000
  Vector type: Bacterial Expression
Growth in bacteria
  Bacterial resistance: Ampicillin, 100 μg/mL
  Growth temperature: 37°C
  Growth strain: DH5alpha
  Copy number: High Copy
Gene/Insert
  Gene/Insert name: Ftz-M3 (alt name: Ftz-three MS2 hairpins)
  Species: D. melanogaster (fly)
  Tag / fusion protein: 3 MS2 hairpins (C terminal on insert)
  Cloning method: Restriction Enzyme; 3′ cloning site EcoRI (not destroyed)
  Sequencing primers: 5′ T7
Terms and licenses: Academic/Nonprofit Terms; Industry Terms: Not Available to Industry
Depositor comments: Reed lab clone #412.
How to cite: Ftz-M3 was a gift from Robin Reed (Addgene plasmid # 11245 ; http://n2t.net/addgene:11245 ; RRID:Addgene_11245)
