[The description below was written by a language model from this plasmid's Addgene catalogue record.]
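Description:
Ftz-M3 is a small, high-copy bacterial plasmid built on the pSP65 backbone (about 3 kb without insert), a classic in vitro transcription vector. It is propagated in E. coli under ampicillin selection. Although the catalogue classes it as a bacterial expression vector, pSP65-type plasmids are generally used as templates for making RNA in vitro from a phage promoter rather than for producing protein in bacteria. The record does not explicitly state which promoter drives the insert. pSP65 normally carries an SP6 promoter, but the listed 5′ sequencing primer is T7, so a T7 promoter may lie upstream of the insert. This cannot be confirmed, as no feature table is provided.

The insert is a sequence from the Drosophila melanogaster fushi tarazu (Ftz) gene followed at its 3′ end by three MS2 hairpins, with an intact EcoRI site at the 3′ cloning junction. The exact extent of the Ftz fragment, its size and the 5′ cloning site are not recorded. MS2 hairpins are RNA stem-loops bound with high affinity by the bacteriophage MS2 coat protein. Placing them on a transcript gives it an affinity handle, so the RNA and whatever assembles on it can be captured through a coat-protein fusion.

The associated publication concerns purification and electron microscopic visualization of functional human spliceosomes. This suggests the construct supplies a tagged Ftz splicing substrate on which spliceosomal complexes can form and then be isolated by MS2-based affinity purification for structural and biochemical analysis.
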