>Addgene plasmid #11245 | Ftz-M3 | addgene partial sequence | sequence record 18117 | T7 5'-TAATACGACTCACTATAGGG-3'
ACGTCTACTCGCCCCAGTCGCAGACGCAGAAGCTGAAGAATGGCGACTTTGCCACCCCTCCGCCAACCAC
GCCCACCTCTCTGCCGCCCCTCGAAGGCATCAGCACGCCACCCCAATCGCCGGGGGAGAAATCGTCGTCA
GCTGTCAGCCAGGAGATCAATCATCGAATTGTGACAGCCCCGAATGGAGCCGGCGATTTCAATTGGTCGC
ACATCGAGGAGACTTTGGCATCAGGTAGGCATCACACACGATTAACAACCCCTAAAAATACACTTTGAAA
ATATTGAAAATATGTTTTTGTATACATTTTTGATATTTTCAAACAATACGCAGTTATAAAACTCATTAGC
TAACCCATTTTTTCTTTGCTTATGCTTACAGATTGCAAAGACTCGAAACGCACCCGTCAGACGTACACCC
GCTACCAGACCCTGGAGCTCGATATCCGTACACCATCAGGGTACGAGCTAGCCCATGGCGTACACCATCA
GGGTACGACTAGTAGATCTCGTACACCATCAGGGTACGGAATTCCGTGTATTCTATAGTGTCACCTAAAT
CGTATGTGTATGATACATAAGGTTATGTATTAATTGTAGCCGCGTTCTAACGACAATATGTACAAGCCTA
ATTGTGTAGCATCTGGCTTACTGAAGCAGACCCTATCATCTCTCTCGTAAACTGCCGTCAGAGTCGGGTT
TGGTTGGACGAACCTTCTGAGTTTCTGGGTACGCCGTCCCGCA
